>Addgene plasmid #90675 | ECT2 B2.4 gRNA | addgene full sequence | sequence record 183178 | Addgene NGS Result
CTCGCCGCAGCCGAACGACCGAGCGCAGCGAGTCAGTGAGCGAGGAAGCGGAAGAGCGCCCAATACGCAA
ACCGCCTCTCCCCGCGCGTTGGCCGATTCATTAATGCAGCTGGCACGACAGGTTTCCCGACTGGAAAGCG
GGCAGTGAGCGCAACGCAATTAATGTGAGTTAGCTCACTCATTAGGCACCCCAGGCTTTACACTTTATGC
TTCCGGCTCGTATGTTGTGTGGAATTGTGAGCGGATAACAATTTCACACAGGAAACAGCTATGACCATGA
TTACGCCAAGCGCGCAATTAACCCTCACTAAAGGGAACAAAAGCTGGAGCTGCAAGCTTAATGTAGTCTT
ATGCAATACTCTTGTAGTCTTGCAACATGGTAACGATGAGTTAGCAACATGCCTTACAAGGAGAGAAAAA
GCACCGTGCATGCCGATTGGTGGAAGTAAGGTGGTACGATCGTGCCTTATTAGGAAGGCAACAGACGGGT
CTGACATGGATTGGACGAACCACTGAATTGCCGCATTGCAGAGATATTGTATTTAAGTGCCTAGCTCGAT
ACATAAACGGGTCTCTCTGGTTAGACCAGATCTGAGCCTGGGAGCTCTCTGGCTAACTAGGGAACCCACT
GCTTAAGCCTCAATAAAGCTTGCCTTGAGTGCTTCAAGTAGTGTGTGCCCGTCTGTTGTGTGACTCTGGT
AACTAGAGATCCCTCAGACCCTTTTAGTCAGTGTGGAAAATCTCTAGCAGTGGCGCCCGAACAGGGACTT
GAAAGCGAAAGGGAAACCAGAGGAGCTCTCTCGACGCAGGACTCGGCTTGCTGAAGCGCGCACGGCAAGA
GGCGAGGGGCGGCGACTGGTGAGTACGCCAAAAATTTTGACTAGCGGAGGCTAGAAGGAGAGAGATGGGT
GCGAGAGCGTCAGTATTAAGCGGGGGAGAATTAGATCGCGATGGGAAAAAATTCGGTTAAGGCCAGGGGG
AAAGAAAAAATATAAATTAAAACATATAGTATGGGCAAGCAGGGAGCTAGAACGATTCGCAGTTAATCCT
GGCCTGTTAGAAACATCAGAAGGCTGTAGACAAATACTGGGACAGCTACAACCATCCCTTCAGACAGGAT
CAGAAGAACTTAGATCATTATATAATACAGTAGCAACCCTCTATTGTGTGCATCAAAGGATAGAGATAAA
AGACACCAAGGAAGCTTTAGACAAGATAGAGGAAGAGCAAAACAAAAGTAAGACCACCGCACAGCAAGCG
GCCGCTGATCTTCAGACCTGGAGGAGGAGATATGAGGGACAATTGGAGAAGTGAATTATATAAATATAAA
GTAGTAAAAATTGAACCATTAGGAGTAGCACCCACCAAGGCAAAGAGAAGAGTGGTGCAGAGAGAAAAAA
GAGCAGTGGGAATAGGAGCTTTGTTCCTTGGGTTCTTGGGAGCAGCAGGAAGCACTATGGGCGCAGCGTC
AATGACGCTGACGGTACAGGCCAGACAATTATTGTCTGGTATAGTGCAGCAGCAGAACAATTTGCTGAGG
GCTATTGAGGCGCAACAGCATCTGTTGCAACTCACAGTCTGGGGCATCAAGCAGCTCCAGGCAAGAATCC
TGGCTGTGGAAAGATACCTAAAGGATCAACAGCTCCTGGGGATTTGGGGTTGCTCTGGAAAACTCATTTG
CACCACTGCTGTGCCTTGGAATGCTAGTTGGAGTAATAAATCTCTGGAACAGATTTGGAATCACACGACC
TGGATGGAGTGGGACAGAGAAATTAACAATTACACAAGCTTAATACACTCCTTAATTGAAGAATCGCAAA
ACCAGCAAGAAAAGAATGAACAAGAATTATTGGAATTAGATAAATGGGCAAGTTTGTGGAATTGGTTTAA
CATAACAAATTGGCTGTGGTATATAAAATTATTCATAATGATAGTAGGAGGCTTGGTAGGTTTAAGAATA
GTTTTTGCTGTACTTTCTATAGTGAATAGAGTTAGGCAGGGATATTCACCATTATCGTTTCAGACCCACC
TCCCAACCCCGAGGGGACCCAGAGAGGGCCTATTTCCCATGATTCCTTCATATTTGCATATACGATACAA
GGCTGTTAGAGAGATAATTAGAATTAATTTGACTGTAAACACAAAGATATTAGTACAAAATACGTGACGT
AGAAAGTAATAATTTCTTGGGTAGTTTGCAGTTTTAAAATTATGTTTTAAAATGGACTATCATATGCTTA
CCGTAACTTGAAAGTATTTCGATTTCTTGGCTTTATATATCTTGTGGAAAGGACGAAACACCGTACAACG
GGCGACATGAAAAGTTTAAGAGCTATGCTGGAAACAGCATAGCAAGTTTAAATAAGGCTAGTCCGTTATC
AACTTGAAAAAGTGGCACCGAGTCGGTGCTTTTTTTGAATTCTAGATCTTGAGACAAATGGCAGTATTCA
TCCACAATTTTAAAAGAAAAGGGGGGATTGGGGGGTACAGTGCAGGGGAAAGAATAGTAGACATAATAGC
AACAGACATACAAACTAAAGAATTACAAAAACAAATTACAAAAATTCAAAATTTTCGGGTTTATTACAGG
GACAGCAGAGATCCACTTTGGCGCCGGCTCGAGTGGCTCCGGTGCCCGTCAGTGGGCAGAGCGCACATCG
CCCACAGTCCCCGAGAAGTTGGGGGGAGGGGTCGGCAATTGAACCGGTGCCTAGAGAAGGTGGCGCGGGG
TAAACTGGGAAAGTGATGTCGTGTACTGGCTCCGCCTTTTTCCCGAGGGTGGGGGAGAACCGTATATAAG
TGCAGTAGTCGCCGTGAACGTTCTTTTTCGCAACGGGTTTGCCGCCAGAACACAGGTGTCGTGACGCGGG
ATCCGCCACCATGACCGAGTACAAGCCCACGGTGCGCCTCGCCACCCGCGACGACGTCCCCAGGGCCGTA
CGCACCCTCGCCGCCGCGTTCGCCGACTACCCCGCCACGCGCCACACCGTCGATCCGGACCGCCACATCG
AGCGGGTCACCGAGCTGCAAGAACTCTTCCTCACGCGCGTCGGGCTCGACATCGGCAAGGTGTGGGTCGC
GGACGACGGCGCCGCGGTGGCGGTCTGGACCACGCCGGAGAGCGTCGAAGCGGGGGCGGTGTTCGCCGAG
ATCGGCCCGCGCATGGCCGAGTTGAGCGGTTCCCGGCTGGCCGCGCAGCAACAGATGGAAGGCCTCCTGG
CGCCGCACCGGCCCAAGGAGCCCGCGTGGTTCCTGGCCACCGTCGGAGTCTCGCCCGACCACCAGGGCAA
GGGTCTGGGCAGCGCCGTCGTGCTCCCCGGAGTGGAGGCGGCCGAGCGCGCCGGGGTGCCCGCCTTCCTG
GAGACCTCCGCGCCCCGCAACCTCCCCTTCTACGAGCGGCTCGGCTTCACCGTCACCGCCGACGTCGAGG
TGCCCGAAGGACCGCGCACCTGGTGCATGACCCGCAAGCCCGGTGCCTGAACGCGTTAAGTCGACAATCA
ACCTCTGGATTACAAAATTTGTGAAAGATTGACTGGTATTCTTAACTATGTTGCTCCTTTTACGCTATGT
GGATACGCTGCTTTAATGCCTTTGTATCATGCTATTGCTTCCCGTATGGCTTTCATTTTCTCCTCCTTGT
ATAAATCCTGGTTGCTGTCTCTTTATGAGGAGTTGTGGCCCGTTGTCAGGCAACGTGGCGTGGTGTGCAC
TGTGTTTGCTGACGCAACCCCCACTGGTTGGGGCATTGCCACCACCTGTCAGCTCCTTTCCGGGACTTTC
GCTTTCCCCCTCCCTATTGCCACGGCGGAACTCATCGCCGCCTGCCTTGCCCGCTGCTGGACAGGGGCTC
GGCTGTTGGGCACTGACAATTCCGTGGTGTTGTCGGGGAAATCATCGTCCTTTCCTTGGCTGCTCGCCTG
TGTTGCCACCTGGATTCTGCGCGGGACGTCCTTCTGCTACGTCCCTTCGGCCCTCAATCCAGCGGACCTT
CCTTCCCGCGGCCTGCTGCCGGCTCTGCGGCCTCTTCCGCGTCTTCGCCTTCGCCCTCAGACGAGTCGGA
TCTCCCTTTGGGCCGCCTCCCCGCGTCGACTTTAAGACCAATGACTTACAAGGCAGCTGTAGATCTTAGC
CACTTTTTAAAAGAAAAGGGGGGACTGGAAGGGCTAATTCACTCCCAACGAAGACAAGATCTGCTTTTTG
CTTGTACTGGGTCTCTCTGGTTAGACCAGATCTGAGCCTGGGAGCTCTCTGGCTAACTAGGGAACCCACT
GCTTAAGCCTCAATAAAGCTTGCCTTGAGTGCTTCAAGTAGTGTGTGCCCGTCTGTTGTGTGACTCTGGT
AACTAGAGATCCCTCAGACCCTTTTAGTCAGTGTGGAAAATCTCTAGCAGTACGTATAGTAGTTCATGTC
ATCTTATTATTCAGTATTTATAACTTGCAAAGAAATGAATATCAGAGAGTGAGAGGAACTTGTTTATTGC
AGCTTATAATGGTTACAAATAAAGCAATAGCATCACAAATTTCACAAATAAAGCATTTTTTTCACTGCAT
TCTAGTTGTGGTTTGTCCAAACTCATCAATGTATCTTATCATGTCTGGCTCTAGCTATCCCGCCCCTAAC
TCCGCCCATCCCGCCCCTAACTCCGCCCAGTTCCGCCCATTCTCCGCCCCATGGCTGACTAATTTTTTTT
ATTTATGCAGAGGCCGAGGCCGCCTCGGCCTCTGAGCTATTCCAGAAGTAGTGAGGAGGCTTTTTTGGAG
GCCTAGGGACGTACCCAATTCGCCCTATAGTGAGTCGTATTACGCGCGCTCACTGGCCGTCGTTTTACAA
CGTCGTGACTGGGAAAACCCTGGCGTTACCCAACTTAATCGCCTTGCAGCACATCCCCCTTTCGCCAGCT
GGCGTAATAGCGAAGAGGCCCGCACCGATCGCCCTTCCCAACAGTTGCGCAGCCTGAATGGCGAATGGG
[124 nt withheld, positions 4970-5093]
C
[91 nt withheld, positions 5095-5185]
A
[49 nt withheld, positions 5187-5235]
CCTTTGACGTTGGAGTCCACGTTCTTT
[37 nt withheld, positions 5263-5299]
ACCCTATCTCGGTCTATTCTTTTGATTTATAAGGGATTTTGCCGATTTCGGCCTATTGGTTAAAAAATGA
GCTGATTTAACAAAAATTTAACGCGAATTTTAACAAAATATTAACGCTTACAATTTAGGTGGCACTTTTC
GGGGAAATGTGCGCGGAACCCCTATTTGTTTATTTTTCTAAATACATTCAAATATGTATCCGCTCATGAG
ACAATAACCCTGATAAATGCTTCAATAATATTGAAAAAGGAAGAGTATGAGTATTCAACATTTCCGTGTC
GCCCTTATTCCCTTTTTTGCGGCATTTTGCCTTCCTGTTTTTGCTCACCCAGAAACGCTGGTGAAAGTAA
AAGATGCTGAAGATCAGTTGGGTGCACGAGTGGGTTACATCGAACTGGATCTCAACAGCGGTAAGATCCT
TGAGAGTTTTCGCCCCGAAGAACGTTTTCCAATGATGAGCACTTTTAAAGTTCTGCTATGTGGCGCGGTA
TTATCCCGTATTGACGCCGGGCAAGAGCAACTCGGTCGCCGCATACACTATTCTCAGAATGACTTGGTTG
AGTACTCACCAGTCACAGAAAAGCATCTTACGGATGGCATGACAGTAAGAGAATTATGCAGTGCTGCCAT
AACCATGAGTGATAACACTGCGGCCAACTTACTTCTGACAACGATCGGAGGACCGAAGGAGCTAACCGCT
TTTTTGCACAACATGGGGGATCATGTAACTCGCCTTGATCGTTGGGAACCGGAGCTGAATGAAGCCATAC
CAAACGACGAGCGTGACACCACGATGCCTGTAGCAATGGCAACAACGTTGCGCAAACTATTAACTGGCGA
ACTACTTACTCTAGCTTCCCGGCAACAATTAATAGACTGGATGGAGGCGGATAAAGTTGCAGGACCACTT
CTGCGCTCGGCCCTTCCGGCTGGCTGGTTTATTGCTGATAAATCTGGAGCCGGTGAGCGTGGGTCTCGCG
GTATCATTGCAGCACTGGGGCCAGATGGTAAGCCCTCCCGTATCGTAGTTATCTACACGACGGGGAGTCA
GGCAACTATGGATGAACGAAATAGACAGATCGCTGAGATAGGTGCCTCACTGATTAAGCATTGGTAACTG
TCAGACCAAGTTTACTCATATATACTTTAGATTGATTTAAAACTTCATTTTTAATTTAAAAGGATCTAGG
TGAAGATCCTTTTTGATAATCTCATGACCAAAATCCCTTAACGTGAGTTTTCGTTCCACTGAGCGTCAGA
CCCCGTAGAAAAGATCAAAGGATCTTCTTGAGATCCTTTTTTTCTGCGCGTAATCTGCTGCTTGCAAACA
AAAAAACCACCGCTACCAGCGGTGGTTTGTTTGCCGGATCAAGAGCTACCAACTCTTTTTCCGAAGGTAA
CTGGCTTCAGCAGAGCGCAGATACCAAATACTGTTCTTCTAGTGTAGCCGTAGTTAGGCCACCACTTCAA
GAACTCTGTAGCACCGCCTACATACCTCGCTCTGCTAATCCTGTTACCAGTGGCTGCTGCCAGTGGCGAT
AAGTCGTGTCTTACCGGGTTGGACTCAAGACGATAGTTACCGGATAAGGCGCAGCGGTCGGGCTGAACGG
GGGGTTCGTGCACACAGCCCAGCTTGGAGCGAACGACCTACACCGAACTGAGATACCTACAGCGTGAGCT
ATGAGAAAGCGCCACGCTTCCCGAAGGGAGAAAGGCGGACAGGTATCCGGTAAGCGGCAGGGTCGGAACA
GGAGAGCGCACGAGGGAGCTTCCAGGGGGAAACGCCTGGTATCTTTATAGTCCTGTCGGGTTTCGCCACC
TCTGACTTGAGCGTCGATTTTTGTGATGCTCGTCAGGGGGGCGGAGCCTATGGAAAAACGCCAGCAACGC
GGCCTTTTTACGGTTCCTGGCCTTTTGCTGGCCTTTTGCTCACATGTTCTTTCCTGCGTTATCCCCTGAT
TCTGTGGATAACCGTATTACCGCCTTTGAGTGAGCTGATACCG
Features (pLannotate 1.2.2; 28 found; start..end, strand, type, name):
      1..54      +  rep_origin     RSF ori (fragment): Plasmids containing the RSF 1030 origin of replication can be propagated in E. coli cells that contain additional plasmids with compatible origins.
     56..148     +  CDS            lacI (fragment): lac repressor; lacI; The lac repressor binds to the lac operator to inhibit transcription in E. coli. This inhibition can be relieved by adding lactose or isopropyl-β-D-thiogalactopyranoside (IPTG).
    161..182     +  protein_bind   CAP binding site: CAP binding activates transcription in the presence of cAMP. E. coli catabolite activator protein
    197..227     +  promoter       lac promoter: promoter for the E. coli lac operon
    235..251     +  protein_bind   lac operator: The lac repressor binds to the lac operator to inhibit transcription in E. coli. This inhibition can be relieved by adding lactose or isopropyl-β-D-thiogalactopyranoside (IPTG). lac repressor encoded by lacI
    296..314     +  promoter       T3 promoter: promoter for bacteriophage T3 RNA polymerase
    342..568     +  promoter       RSV promoter: Rous sarcoma virus enhancer/promoter
    569..749     +  LTR            5' LTR (truncated): truncated 5' long terminal repeat (LTR) from HIV-1
    796..921     +  misc_feature   HIV-1 Ψ: packaging signal of human immunodeficiency virus type 1
    905..1268    +  CDS            HIV-1 gag (fragment): gag protein from human immunodeficiency virus 1; gag
   1414..1647    +  misc_feature   RRE: The Rev response element (RRE) of HIV-1 allows for Rev-dependent mRNA export from the nucleus to the cytoplasm.
   2024..2050    +  CDS            Rev (fragment): human immunodeficiency virus 1 (HIV-1) Rev protein; rev; enhances nuclear export of unspliced and incompletely spliced viral mRNAs
   2054..2294    +  promoter       U6 promoter: RNA polymerase III promoter for human U6 snRNA
   2342..2409    +  misc_RNA       tracrRNA (fragment): trans-activating CRISPR RNA for the Streptococcus pyogenes CRISPR/Cas9 system
   2458..2575    +  misc_feature   cPPT/CTS: central polypurine tract and central termination sequence of HIV-1
   2644..2855    +  promoter       EF-1α core promoter: core promoter for human elongation factor EF-1α
   2881..3480    +  CDS            PuroR (fragment): puromycin N-acetyltransferase; pac from Streptomyces; confers resistance to puromycin
   3496..4084    +  misc_feature   WPRE: woodchuck hepatitis virus posttranscriptional regulatory element
   4135..4154    +  misc_feature   cPPT/CTS (fragment): central polypurine tract and central termination sequence of HIV-1
   4156..4389    +  LTR            3' LTR (ΔU3): self-inactivating 3' long terminal repeat (LTR) from HIV-1
   4467..4588    +  polyA_signal   SV40 poly(A) signal: SV40 polyadenylation signal
   4628..4763    +  rep_origin     SV40 ori: SV40 origin of replication
   4784..4802    -  promoter       T7 promoter: promoter for bacteriophage T7 RNA polymerase
   4810..4965    +  CDS            lacZα (fragment): LacZα fragment of β-galactosidase; lacZ fragment
   4970..5398    +  rep_origin     f1 ori (sequence partly withheld): f1 bacteriophage origin of replication; arrow indicates direction of (+) strand synthesis
   5451..5555    +  promoter       AmpR promoter: bla
   5556..6416    +  CDS            AmpR: β-lactamase; bla; confers resistance to ampicillin, carbenicillin, and related antibiotics
   6587..7175    +  rep_origin     ori: high-copy-number ColE1/pMB1/pBR322/pUC origin of replication
