[The description below was written by a language model from this plasmid's Addgene catalogue record and pLannotate feature annotations shown in this document.]
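Description:
ECT2 B2.4 gRNA is a third-generation lentiviral CRISPR guide plasmid built on the pLenti-sgRNA backbone and designed to target the human ECT2 gene. It is maintained in E. coli through a high-copy ColE1/pUC-type origin with ampicillin selection (AmpR under its own bla promoter). The backbone also carries an f1 origin, an SV40 origin and small vestigial lac, lacZα, T3 and T7 elements. The catalogue lists the backbone as 9,151 bp without insert, whereas the sequenced record behind the feature table is 7,302 nt. The record does not explain the difference, though loss of a stuffer fragment during BsmBI cloning would be one plausible cause.

The viral portion has a chimeric RSV promoter/truncated HIV-1 5' LTR, which allows Tat-independent transcription of the genomic RNA. This is followed by the Ψ packaging signal with a partial gag sequence, the Rev response element, a cPPT/CTS, WPRE and a self-inactivating ΔU3 3' LTR, with an SV40 poly(A) signal downstream. Within this frame, a human U6 RNA polymerase III promoter drives the ECT2 spacer fused to the S. pyogenes guide scaffold (annotated as a tracrRNA fragment). The spacer was inserted as an oligo duplex between BsmBI sites that were destroyed during cloning. A separate EF-1α core promoter expresses puromycin N-acetyltransferase for selecting transduced mammalian cells.

No Cas9 is encoded, so the nuclease must be supplied separately, for example by a Cas9-expressing cell line. The plasmid belongs to a guide series used to generate knockouts of cell-cycle genes in human cells.
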