Addgene plasmid #90675: ECT2 B2.4 gRNA
Purpose: 3rd generation lentiviral gRNA plasmid targeting human ECT2
Depositing lab: Iain Cheeseman. Depositing organization: Whitehead Institute for Biomedical Research. Publication: Large-Scale Analysis of CRISPR/Cas9 Cell-Cycle Knockouts Reveals the Diversity of p53-Dependent Responses to Cell-Cycle Defects. McKinley KL, Cheeseman IM. Dev Cell. 2017 Feb 27;40(4):405-420.e2. doi: 10.1016/j.devcel.2017.01.012. Epub 2017 Feb 16. PubMed 28216383.
Backbone
  Vector backbone: pLenti-sgRNA
  Backbone manufacturer: Eric Lander & David Sabatini labs (Addgene plasmid #71409)
  Backbone size w/o insert (bp): 9151
  Vector type: Lentiviral, CRISPR
  Selectable markers: Puromycin
Growth in bacteria
  Bacterial resistance: Ampicillin, 100 μg/mL
  Growth temperature: 37°C
  Growth strain: NEB Stable
  Copy number: Unknown
Gene/Insert
  Gene/Insert name: ECT2 (Guide Designation B2.4) (alt name: pKMKO series)
  gRNA/shRNA sequence: CACCgTACAACGGGCGACATGAAAA
  Species: H. sapiens (human)
  Promoter: U6
  Cloning method: Restriction Enzyme; 5′ cloning site BsmBI (destroyed during cloning); 3′ cloning site BsmBI (destroyed during cloning)
  Sequencing primers: 5′ hU6-F (5'-GAGGGCCTATTTCCCATGATT-3'); 3′ EF1a-R (5'-CACGGCGACTACTGCACTTA-3')
Terms and licenses: Academic/Nonprofit Terms; Industry Terms: Not Available to Industry
Depositor comments: Please note that gRNA target sequence listed is not strictly the 20nt spacer sequence, but also contains the 5' BsmBI overhang. For more information about knockout human cell lines generated using this plasmid, please see http://cellcycleknockouts.wi.mit.edu/ .
How to cite: ECT2 B2.4 gRNA was a gift from Iain Cheeseman (Addgene plasmid # 90675 ; http://n2t.net/addgene:90675 ; RRID:Addgene_90675)
